>Addgene plasmid #64839 | 7M8 | addgene full sequence | sequence record 342083 | Addgene NGS Result
GAATTCCCATCATCAATAATATACCTTATTTTGGATTGAAGCCAATATGATAATGAGGGGGTGGAGTTTG
TGACGTGGCGCGGGGCGTGGGAACGGGGCGGGTGACGTAGTAGCTCTAGAGGTCCTGTATTAGAGGTCAC
GTGAGTGTTTTGCGACATTTTGCGACACCATGTGGTCACGCTGGGTATTTAAGCCCGAGTGAGCACGCAG
GGTCTCCATTTTGAAGCGGGAGGTTTGAACGCGCAGCCACCACGGCGGGGTTTTACGAGATTGTGATTAA
GGTCCCCAGCGACCTTGACGAGCATCTGCCCGGCATTTCTGACAGCTTTGTGAACTGGGTGGCCGAGAAG
GAATGGGAGTTGCCGCCAGATTCTGACATGGATCTGAATCTGATTGAGCAGGCACCCCTGACCGTGGCCG
AGAAGCTGCAGCGCGACTTTCTGACGGAATGGCGCCGTGTGAGTAAGGCCCCGGAGGCCCTTTTCTTTGT
GCAATTTGAGAAGGGAGAGAGCTACTTCCACATGCACGTGCTCGTGGAAACCACCGGGGTGAAATCCATG
GTTTTGGGACGTTTCCTGAGTCAGATTCGCGAAAAACTGATTCAGAGAATTTACCGCGGGATCGAGCCGA
CTTTGCCAAACTGGTTCGCGGTCACAAAGACCAGAAATGGCGCCGGAGGCGGGAACAAGGTGGTGGATGA
GTGCTACATCCCCAATTACTTGCTCCCCAAAACCCAGCCTGAGCTCCAGTGGGCGTGGACTAATATGGAA
CAGTATTTAAGCGCCTGTTTGAATCTCACGGAGCGTAAACGGTTGGTGGCGCAGCATCTGACGCACGTGT
CGCAGACGCAGGAGCAGAACAAAGAGAATCAGAATCCCAATTCTGATGCGCCGGTGATCAGATCAAAAAC
TTCAGCCAGGTACATGGAGCTGGTCGGGTGGCTCGTGGACAAGGGGATTACCTCGGAGAAGCAGTGGATC
CAGGAGGACCAGGCCTCATACATCTCCTTCAATGCGGCCTCCAACTCGCGGTCCCAAATCAAGGCTGCCT
TGGACAATGCGGGAAAGATTATGAGCCTGACTAAAACCGCCCCCGACTACCTGGTGGGCCAGCAGCCCGT
GGAGGACATTTCCAGCAATCGGATTTATAAAATTTTGGAACTAAACGGGTACGATCCCCAATATGCGGCT
TCCGTCTTTCTGGGATGGGCCACGAAAAAGTTCGGCAAGAGGAACACCATCTGGCTGTTTGGGCCTGCAA
CTACCGGGAAGACCAACATCGCGGAGGCCATAGCCCACACTGTGCCCTTCTACGGGTGCGTAAACTGGAC
CAATGAGAACTTTCCCTTCAACGACTGTGTCGACAAGATGGTGATCTGGTGGGAGGAGGGGAAGATGACC
GCCAAGGTCGTGGAGTCGGCCAAAGCCATTCTCGGAGGAAGCAAGGTGCGCGTGGACCAGAAATGCAAGT
CCTCGGCCCAGATAGACCCGACTCCCGTGATCGTCACCTCCAACACCAACATGTGCGCCGTGATTGACGG
GAACTCAACGACCTTCGAACACCAGCAGCCGTTGCAAGACCGGATGTTCAAATTTGAACTCACCCGCCGT
CTGGATCATGACTTTGGGAAGGTCACCAAGCAGGAAGTCAAAGACTTTTTCCGGTGGGCAAAGGATCACG
TGGTTGAGGTGGAGCATGAATTCTACGTCAAAAAGGGTGGAGCCAAGAAAAGACCCGCCCCCAGTGACGC
AGATATAAGTGAGCCCAAACGGGTGCGCGAGTCAGTTGCGCAGCCATCGACGTCAGACGCGGAAGCTTCG
ATCAACTACGCAGACAGGTACCAAAACAAATGTTCTCGTCACGTGGGCATGAATCTGATGCTGTTTCCCT
GCAGACAATGCGTGAGAATGAATCAGAATTCAAATATCTGCTTCACTCACGGACAGAAAGACTGTTTAGA
GTGCTTTCCCGTGTCAGAATCTCAACCCGTTTCTGTCGTCAAAAAGGCGTATCAGAAACTGTGCTACATT
CATCATATCATGGGAAAGGTGCCAGACGCTTGCACTGCCTGCGATCTGGTCAATGTGGATTTGGATGACT
GCATCTTTGAACAATAAATGATTTAAATCAGGTATGGCTGCCGATGGTTATCTTCCAGATTGGCTCGAGG
ACACTCTCTCTGAAGGAATAAGACAGTGGTGGAAGCTCAAACCTGGCCCACCACCACCAAAGCCCGCAGA
GCGGCATAAGGACGACAGCAGGGGTCTTGTGCTTCCTGGGTACAAGTACCTCGGACCCTTCAACGGACTC
GACAAGGGAGAGCCGGTCAACGAGGCAGACGCCGCGGCCCTCGAGCACGACAAAGCCTATGACCGGCAGC
TCGACAGCGGAGACAACCCGTACCTCAAGTACAACCACGCCGACGCGGAGTTTCAGGAGCGCCTTAAAGA
AGATACGTCTTTTGGGGGCAACCTCGGACGAGCAGTCTTCCAGGCGAAAAAGAGGGTTCTTGAACCTCTG
GGCCTGGTTGAGGAACCTGTTAAGACGGCTCCGGGAAAAAAGAGGCCGGTAGAGCACTCTCCTGTGGAGC
CAGACTCCTCCTCGGGAACCGGAAAGGCGGGCCAGCAGCCTGCAAGAAAAAGATTGAATTTTGGTCAGAC
TGGAGACGCAGACTCAGTACCTGACCCCCAGCCTCTCGGACAGCCACCAGCAGCCCCCTCTGGTCTGGGA
ACTAATACGATGGCTACAGGCAGTGGCGCACCAATGGCAGACAATAACGAGGGCGCCGACGGAGTGGGTA
ATTCCTCGGGAAATTGGCATTGCGATTCCACATGGATGGGCGACAGAGTCACCACCACCAGCACCCGAAC
CTGGGCCCTGCCCACCTACAACAACCACCTCTACAAACAAATTTCCAGCCAATCAGGAGCCTCGAACGAC
AATCACTACTTTGGCTACAGCACCCCTTGGGGGTATTTTGACTTCAACAGATTCCACTGCCACTTTTCAC
CACGTGACTGGCAAAGACTCATCAACAACAACTGGGGATTCCGACCCAAGAGACTCAACTTCAAGCTCTT
TAACATTCAAGTCAAAGAGGTCACGCAGAATGACGGTACGACGACGATTGCCAATAACCTTACCAGCACG
GTTCAGGTGTTTACTGACTCGGAGTACCAGCTCCCGTACGTCCTCGGCTCGGCGCATCAAGGATGCCTCC
CGCCGTTCCCAGCAGACGTCTTCATGGTGCCACAGTATGGATACCTCACCCTGAACAACGGGAGTCAGGC
AGTAGGACGCTCTTCATTTTACTGCCTGGAGTACTTTCCTTCTCAGATGCTGCGTACCGGAAACAACTTT
ACCTTCAGCTACACTTTTGAGGACGTTCCTTTCCACAGCAGCTACGCTCACAGCCAGAGTCTGGACCGTC
TCATGAATCCTCTCATCGACCAGTACCTGTATTACTTGAGCAGAACAAACACTCCAAGTGGAACCACCAC
GCAGTCAAGGCTTCAGTTTTCTCAGGCCGGAGCGAGTGACATTCGGGACCAGTCTAGGAACTGGCTTCCT
GGACCCTGTTACCGCCAGCAGCGAGTATCAAAGACATCTGCGGATAACAACAACAGTGAATACTCGTGGA
CTGGAGCTACCAAGTACCACCTCAATGGCAGAGACTCTCTGGTGAATCCGGGCCCGGCCATGGCAAGCCA
CAAGGACGATGAAGAAAAGTTTTTTCCTCAGAGCGGGGTTCTCATCTTTGGGAAGCAAGGCTCAGAGAAA
ACAAATGTGGACATTGAAAAGGTCATGATTACAGACGAAGAGGAAATCAGGACAACCAATCCCGTGGCTA
CGGAGCAGTATGGTTCTGTATCTACCAACCTCCAGAGAGGCAACCTAGCACTCGGCGAAACAACAAGACC
TGCTAGGCAAGCAGCTACCGCAGATGTCAACACACAAGGCGTTCTTCCAGGCATGGTCTGGCAGGACAGA
GATGTGTACCTTCAGGGGCCCATCTGGGCAAAGATTCCACACACGGACGGACATTTTCACCCCTCTCCCC
TCATGGGTGGATTCGGACTTAAACACCCTCCTCCCCAGATTCTCATCAAGAACACCCCGGTACCTGCGAA
TCCTTCGACCACCTTCAGTGCGGCAAAGTTTGCTTCCTTCATCACACAGTACTCCACGGGACAGGTCAGC
GTGGAGATCGAGTGGGAGCTGCAGAAGGAAAACAGCAAACGCTGGAATCCCGAAATTCAGTACACTTCCA
ACTACAACAAGTCTATTAATGTGGACTTTACTGTGGACACTAATGGCGTGTATTCAGAGCCTCGCCCCAT
TGGCACCAGATACCTGACTCGTAATCTGTAATTGCGGCCGCTTGTTAATCAATAAACCGTTTAATTCGTT
TCAGTTGAACTTTGGTCTCTGCGTATTTCTTTCTTATCTAGTTTCCATGCTCTAGAGGTCCTGTATTAGA
GGTCACGTGAGTGTTTTGCGACATTTTGCGACACCATGTGGTCACGCTGGGTATTTAAGCCCGAGTGAGC
ACGCAGGGTCTCCATTTTGAAGCGGGAGGTTTGAACGCGCAGCCACCACGGCGGGGTTTTACGAGATTGT
GATTAAGGTCCCCAGCGACCTTGACGAGCATCTGCCCGGCATTTCTGACAGCTTTGTGAACTGGGTGGCC
GAGAAGGAATGGGAGTTGCCGCCAGATTCTGACATGGATCTGAATCTGATTGAGCAGGCACCCCTGACCG
TGGCCGAGAAGCTGCATCGCTGGCGTAATAGCGAAGAGGCCCGCACCGATCGCCCTTCCCAACAGTTGCG
CAGCCTGAATGGCGAATGGCGATTCC
[38 nt withheld, positions 4857-4894]
C
[378 nt withheld, positions 4896-5273]
C
[91 nt withheld, positions 5275-5365]
A
[49 nt withheld, positions 5367-5415]
CCTTTGACGTTGGAGTCCACGTTCTTT
[37 nt withheld, positions 5443-5479]
ACCCTATCTCGGTCTATTCTTTTGATTTATAAGGGATTTTGCCGATTTCGGCATATTGGTTAAAAAATGA
GCTGATTTAACAAAAATTTAACGCGAATTTTAACAAAATATTAACGCTTACAATTTAAATATTTGCTTAT
ACAATCT
[100 nt withheld, positions 5627-5726]
CTCAGGCAATGACCTGATAGCCTTTGTAG
[69 nt withheld, positions 5756-5824]
T
[44 nt withheld, positions 5826-5869]
ACCTACACATTACTCA
[44 nt withheld, positions 5886-5929]
TTGCGTTGAAATAAAGGCTTCTCCC
[83 nt withheld, positions 5955-6037]
TTCTTTGCCTTGCCTGTATGATTTATTGGATGTTGGAATCGCCTGATGCGGTATTTTCTCCTTACGCATC
TGTGCGGTATTTCACACCGCATATGGTGCACTCTCAGTACAATCTGCTCTGATGCCGCATAGTTAAGCCA
GCCCCGACACCCGCCAACACCCGCTGACGCGCCCTGACGGGCTTGTCTGCTCCCGGCATCCGCTTACAGA
CAAGCTGTGACCGTCTCCGGGAGCTGCATGTGTCAGAGGTTTTCACCGTCATCACCGAAACGCGCGAGAC
GAAAGGGCCTCGTGATACGCCTATTTTTATAGGTTAATGTCATGATAATAATGGTTTCTTAGACGTCAGG
TGGCACTTTTCGGGGAAATGTGCGCGGAACCCCTATTTGTTTATTTTTCTAAATACATTCAAATATGTAT
CCGCTCATGAGACAATAACCCTGATAAATGCTTCAATAATATTGAAAAAGGAAGAGTATGAGTATTCAAC
ATTTCCGTGTCGCCCTTATTCCCTTTTTTGCGGCATTTTGCCTTCCTGTTTTTGCTCACCCAGAAACGCT
GGTGAAAGTAAAAGATGCTGAAGATCAGTTGGGTGCACGAGTGGGTTACATCGAACTGGATCTCAACAGC
GGTAAGATCCTTGAGAGTTTTCGCCCCGAAGAACGTTTTCCAATGATGAGCACTTTTAAAGTTCTGCTAT
GTGGCGCGGTATTATCCCGTATTGACGCCGGGCAAGAGCAACTCGGTCGCCGCATACACTATTCTCAGAA
TGACTTGGTTGAGTACTCACCAGTCACAGAAAAGCATCTTACGGATGGCATGACAGTAAGAGAATTATGC
AGTGCTGCCATAACCATGAGTGATAACACTGCGGCCAACTTACTTCTGACAACGATCGGAGGACCGAAGG
AGCTAACCGCTTTTTTGCACAACATGGGGGATCATGTAACTCGCCTTGATCGTTGGGAACCGGAGCTGAA
TGAAGCCATACCAAACGACGAGCGTGACACCACGATGCCTGTAGCAATGGCAACAACGTTGCGCAAACTA
TTAACTGGCGAACTACTTACTCTAGCTTCCCGGCAACAATTAATAGACTGGATGGAGGCGGATAAAGTTG
CAGGACCACTTCTGCGCTCGGCCCTTCCGGCTGGCTGGTTTATTGCTGATAAATCTGGAGCCGGTGAGCG
TGGGTCTCGCGGTATCATTGCAGCACTGGGGCCAGATGGTAAGCCCTCCCGTATCGTAGTTATCTACACG
ACGGGGAGTCAGGCAACTATGGATGAACGAAATAGACAGATCGCTGAGATAGGTGCCTCACTGATTAAGC
ATTGGTAACTGTCAGACCAAGTTTACTCATATATACTTTAGATTGATTTAAAACTTCATTTTTAATTTAA
AAGGATCTAGGTGAAGATCCTTTTTGATAATCTCATGACCAAAATCCCTTAACGTGAGTTTTCGTTCCAC
TGAGCGTCAGACCCCGTAGAAAAGATCAAAGGATCTTCTTGAGATCCTTTTTTTCTGCGCGTAATCTGCT
GCTTGCAAACAAAAAAACCACCGCTACCAGCGGTGGTTTGTTTGCCGGATCAAGAGCTACCAACTCTTTT
TCCGAAGGTAACTGGCTTCAGCAGAGCGCAGATACCAAATACTGTTCTTCTAGTGTAGCCGTAGTTAGGC
CACCACTTCAAGAACTCTGTAGCACCGCCTACATACCTCGCTCTGCTAATCCTGTTACCAGTGGCTGCTG
CCAGTGGCGATAAGTCGTGTCTTACCGGGTTGGACTCAAGACGATAGTTACCGGATAAGGCGCAGCGGTC
GGGCTGAACGGGGGGTTCGTGCACACAGCCCAGCTTGGAGCGAACGACCTACACCGAACTGAGATACCTA
CAGCGTGAGCTATGAGAAAGCGCCACGCTTCCCGAAGGGAGAAAGGCGGACAGGTATCCGGTAAGCGGCA
GGGTCGGAACAGGAGAGCGCACGAGGGAGCTTCCAGGGGGAAACGCCTGGTATCTTTATAGTCCTGTCGG
GTTTCGCCACCTCTGACTTGAGCGTCGATTTTTGTGATGCTCGTCAGGGGGGCGGAGCCTATGGAAAAAC
GCCAGCAACGCGGCCTTTTTACGGTTCCTGGCCTTTTGCTGGCCTTTTGCTCACATGTTCTTTCCTGCGT
TATCCCCTGATTCTGTGGATAACCGTATTACCGCCTTTGAGTGAGCTGATACCGCTCGCCGCAGCCGAAC
GACCGAGCGCAGCGAGTCAGTGAGCGAGGAAGCGGAAGAGCGCCCAATACGCAAACCGCCTCTCCCCGCG
CGTTGGCCGATTCATTAATGCA
Features (pLannotate 1.2.2; 14 found; start..end, strand, type, name):
      8..110     +  repeat_region  ITR: inverted terminal repeat of human adenovirus serotype 5 inverted
    258..2114    +  CDS            Rep78: REP78_AAV2S - Experimental evidence at protein level: Swiss-Prot protein existence level 1. Plays an essential role in the initiation of viral DNA synthesis. Binds specifically to an inverted terminal repeat element (ITR) on the 3' and 5' ends of the viral DNA, where it cleaves a site specifically to generate a priming site for initiation of the synthesis of a complementary strand. Plays also a role as transcriptional regulator, DNA helicase and as key factors in site-specific integration of the viral genome. Regulates host PKA activity by interacting with host PRKX as a mechanism of interferi
   2134..4368    +  CDS            VP1: CAPSD_AAV2S - Experimental evidence at protein level: Swiss-Prot protein existence level 1. Capsid protein self-assembles to form an icosahedral capsid with a T=1 symmetry, about 22 nm in diameter, and consisting of 60 copies of three size variants of the capsid protein VP1, VP2 and VP3 which differ in their N-terminus. The capsid encapsulates the genomic ssDNA. Binds to host cell heparan sulfate and uses host ITGA5-ITGB1 as coreceptor on the cell surface to provide virion attachment to target cell. This attachment induces virion internalization predominantly through clathrin-dependent endocyt
   4604..4801    +  CDS            Rep68 (fragment): REP68_AAV2S - Experimental evidence at protein level: Swiss-Prot protein existence level 1. Plays an essential role in the initiation of viral DNA synthesis. Binds specifically to an inverted terminal repeat element (ITR) on the 3' and 5' ends of the viral DNA, where it cleaves a site specifically to generate a priming site for initiation of the synthesis of a complementary strand. Plays also a role as transcriptional regulator, DNA helicase and as key factor in site-specific integration of the viral genome. Inhibits the host cell cycle G1/S and G2/M transitions. These arrests may provide esse
   4779..4846    +  CDS            lacZα (fragment): LacZα fragment of β-galactosidase; lacZ fragment
   4857..5162    +  CDS            M13 gene IV (fragment) (sequence partly withheld): pIV; IV; phage assembly
   5150..5508    +  rep_origin     f1 ori (sequence partly withheld): f1 bacteriophage origin of replication; arrow indicates direction of (+) strand synthesis
   5668..6071    +  CDS            M13 gene II (fragment) (sequence partly withheld): pII; II; replication
   6079..6178    -  misc_feature   bom (fragment): basis of mobility region from pBR322
   6280..6315    -  CDS            rop (fragment): Rop protein, which maintains plasmids at low copy number; rop
   6410..6514    +  promoter       AmpR promoter: bla
   6515..7375    +  CDS            AmpR: β-lactamase; bla; confers resistance to ampicillin, carbenicillin, and related antibiotics
   7546..8134    +  rep_origin     ori: high-copy-number ColE1/pMB1/pBR322/pUC origin of replication
   8317..1       +  CDS            lacI (fragment) (across the origin): lac repressor; lacI; The lac repressor binds to the lac operator to inhibit transcription in E. coli. This inhibition can be relieved by adding lactose or isopropyl-β-D-thiogalactopyranoside (IPTG).
