[The description below was written by a language model from this plasmid's Addgene catalogue record and pLannotate feature annotations shown in this document.]
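Description:
7M8 is an AAV rep/cap packaging (helper) plasmid built on the XX2 backbone, in which the wild-type AAV2 capsid gene has been replaced by the 7M8 cap variant, an AAV2 capsid carrying a seven-amino-acid insertion. According to the associated publication title, this variant arose from in vivo directed evolution aimed at gene delivery to the outer retina from the vitreous. The cap insert, about 2.2 kb, was cloned between HindIII and NotI sites, both of which are retained.

The feature table shows the AAV2 Rep78 open reading frame followed directly by the VP1 capsid reading frame, the arrangement found in the native AAV genome; VP1, VP2 and VP3 are size variants from this same region that assemble into the 60-subunit icosahedral shell. No promoters are annotated for rep or cap, so the record does not state how they are driven. A short Rep68 fragment lies downstream of cap, and an adenovirus 5 inverted terminal repeat sits upstream of rep. No AAV ITRs are annotated, consistent with a helper that supplies Rep and capsid in trans rather than being packaged itself.

The bacterial portion carries a high-copy ColE1/pUC-type origin, ampicillin resistance from the bla promoter, an f1 origin, and remnants of lacZα, lacI, rop, bom and M13 genes that are likely cloning-vector leftovers. The sequenced record is 8,369 nt, slightly larger than the catalogued 8,209 bp, and the depositor notes that QC discrepancies have no functional consequence.

The plasmid is intended for triple-transfection AAV production, where it provides AAV2 replication proteins and the 7M8 capsid alongside an ITR-flanked transgene plasmid and an adenoviral helper plasmid.
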