Addgene plasmid #64839: 7M8
Purpose: This plasmid can be used in the triple transfection method of AAV vector production. It supplies the replication proteins from AAV2 and the 7M8 capsid protein.
Depositing lab: John Flannery & David Schaffer. Depositing organization: University of California, Berkeley. Publication: In vivo-directed evolution of a new adeno-associated virus for therapeutic outer retinal gene delivery from the vitreous. Dalkara D, Byrne LC, Klimczak RR, Visel M, Yin L, Merigan WH, Flannery JG, Schaffer DV. Sci Transl Med. 2013 Jun 12;5(189):189ra76. doi: 10.1126/scitranslmed.3005708. PubMed 23761039.
Backbone
  Vector backbone: XX2
  Backbone manufacturer: University of North Carolina Dr. Samulski
  Backbone size w/o insert (bp): 5648
  Total vector size (bp): 8209
  Modifications to backbone: replaced AAV2 cap with 7M8 cap
  Vector type: AAV
Growth in bacteria
  Bacterial resistance: Ampicillin, 100 μg/mL
  Growth temperature: 37°C
  Growth strain: NEB Stable
  Copy number: Unknown
Gene/Insert
  Gene/Insert name: 7M8 cap
  Species: Adeno-associated virus - 2
  Insert size (bp): 2238
  Mutation: 7mer insertion in the AAV2 cap
  Cloning method: Restriction Enzyme; 5′ cloning site HindIII (not destroyed); 3′ cloning site NotI (not destroyed)
  Sequencing primers: 5′ GCGGAAGCTTCGATCAACTACGC; 3′ gtgcggcaaagtttgcttcc
Terms and licenses: Academic/Nonprofit Terms; Industry Terms: Not Available to Industry
Depositor comments: Discrepancies found during QC have no functional consequence.
How to cite: 7M8 was a gift from John Flannery & David Schaffer (Addgene plasmid # 64839 ; http://n2t.net/addgene:64839 ; RRID:Addgene_64839)
