>Addgene plasmid #64839 | 7M8 | addgene partial sequence | sequence record 117799 | 3primeUP 5'-GGCGTATCACGAGGCCC-3'
CCTCTGACACATGCAGCTCCCGGAGACGGTCACAGCTTGTCTGTAAGCGGATGCCGGGAGCAGACAAGCC
CGTCAGGGCGCGTCAGCGGGTGTTGGCGGGTGTCGGGGCTGGCTTAACTATGCGGCATCAGAGCAGATTG
TACTGAGAGTGCACCATATGCGGTGTGAAATACCGCACAGATGCGTAAGGAGAAAATACCGCATCAGGCG
ATTCCAACATCCAATAAATCATACAGGCAAGGCAAAGAA
[83 nt withheld, positions 250-332]
GGGAGAAGCCTTTATTTCAACGCAA
[44 nt withheld, positions 358-401]
TGAGTAATGTGTAGGT
[44 nt withheld, positions 418-461]
A
[69 nt withheld, positions 463-531]
CTACAAAGGCTATCAGGTCATTGCCTGAG
[100 nt withheld, positions 561-660]
AGATTGTATAAGCAAATATTTAAATTGTAAGCGTTAATATTTTGTTAAAATTCGCGTTAAATTTTTGTTA
AATCAGCTCATTTTTTAACCAATATGCCGAAATCGGCAAAATCCCTTATAAATCAAAAGAATAGACCGAG
ATAGGGT
[37 nt withheld, positions 808-844]
AAAGAACGTGGACTCCAACGTCAAAGG
[36 nt withheld, positions 872-907]
