>Addgene plasmid #64839 | 7M8 | addgene partial sequence | sequence record 117800 | AAVcap-F 5'-CTTTCCACAGCAGCTACGC-3'
ATCCTCTCATCGACCAGTACCTGTATTACTTGAGCAGAACAAACACTCCAAGTGGAACCACCACGCAGTC
AAGGCTTCAGTTTTCTCAGGCCGGAGCGAGTGACATTCGGGACCAGTCTAGGAACTGGCTTCCTGGACCC
TGTTACCGCCAGCAGCGAGTATCAAAGACATCTGCGGATAACAACAACAGTGAATACTCGTGGACTGGAG
CTACCAAGTACCACCTCAATGGCAGAGACTCTCTGGTGAATCCGGGCCCGGCCATGGCAAGCCACAAGGA
CGATGAAGAAAAGTTTTTTCCTCAGAGCGGGGTTCTCATCTTTGGGAAGCAAGGCTCAGAGAAAACAAAT
GTGGACATTGAAAAGGTCATGATTACAGACGAAGAGGAAATCAGGACAACCAATCCCGTGGCTACGGAGC
AGTATGGTTCTGTATCTACCAACCTCCAGAGAGGCAACCTAGCACTCGGCGAAACAACAAGACCTGCTAG
GCAAGCAGCTACCGCAGATGTCAACACACAAGGCGTTCTTCCAGGCATGGTCTGGCAGGACAGAGATGTG
TACCTTCAGGGGCCCATCTGGGCAAAGATTCCACACACGGACGGACATTTTCACCCCTCTCCCCTCATGG
GTGGATTCGGACTTAAACACCCTCCTCCCCAGATTCTCATCAAGAACACCCCGGTACCTGCGAATCCTTC
GACCACCTTCAGTGCGGCAAAGTTTGCTTCCTTCATCACACAGTACTCCACGGGACAGGTCAGCGTGGAG
ATCGAGTGGGAGCTGCAGAAGGAAAACAGCAAACGCTGGAATCCCGAAATTCAGTACACTTCCAACTACA
ACAAGTCTATTAATGTGGACTTTACTGTGGACACTAATGGCGTGTATTCAGAGCCTCGCCCCATTGGCAC
CAGATACCTGACTCG
